>Addgene plasmid #75626 | STK40 gRNA (BRDN0001147746) | addgene full sequence | sequence record 184248 | Addgene Assembled Sequence
CCCGGGTGCAAAGATGGATAAAGTTTTAAACAGAGAGGAATCTTTGCAGCTAATGGACCTTCTAGGTCTT
GAAAGGAGTGGGAATTGGCTCCGGTGCCCGTCAGTGGGCAGAGCGCACATCGCCCACAGTCCCCGAGAAG
TTGGGGGGAGGGGTCGGCAATTGATCCGGTGCCTAGAGAAGGTGGCGCGGGGTAAACTGGGAAAGTGATG
TCGTGTACTGGCTCCGCCTTTTTCCCGAGGGTGGGGGAGAACCGTATATAAGTGCAGTAGTCGCCGTGAA
CGTTCTTTTTCGCAACGGGTTTGCCGCCAGAACACAGGTAAGTGCCGTGTGTGGTTCCCGCGGGCCTGGC
CTCTTTACGGGTTATGGCCCTTGCGTGCCTTGAATTACTTCCACCTGGCTGCAGTACGTGATTCTTGATC
CCGAGCTTCGGGTTGGAAGTGGGTGGGAGAGTTCGAGGCCTTGCGCTTAAGGAGCCCCTTCGCCTCGTGC
TTGAGTTGAGGCCTGGCCTGGGCGCTGGGGCCGCCGCGTGCGAATCTGGTGGCACCTTCGCGCCTGTCTC
GCTGCTTTCGATAAGTCTCTAGCCATTTAAAATTTTTGATGACCTGCTGCGACGCTTTTTTTCTGGCAAG
ATAGTCTTGTAAATGCGGGCCAAGATCTGCACACTGGTATTTCGGTTTTTGGGGCCGCGGGCGGCGACGG
GGCCCGTGCGTCCCAGCGCACATGTTCGGCGAGGCGGGGCCTGCGAGCGCGGCCACCGAGAATCGGACGG
GGGTAGTCTCAAGCTGGCCGGCCTGCTCTGGTGCCTGGCCTCGCGCCGCCGTGTATCGCCCCGCCCTGGG
CGGCAAGGCTGGCCCGGTCGGCACCAGTTGCGTGAGCGGAAAGATGGCCGCTTCCCGGCCCTGCTGCAGG
GAGCTCAAAATGGAGGACGCGGCGCTCGGGAGAGCGGGCGGGTGAGTCACCCACACAAAGGAAAAGGGCC
TTTCCGTCCTCAGCCGTCGCTTCATGTGACTCCACGGAGTACCGGGCGCCGTCCAGGCACCTCGATTAGT
TCTCGAGCTTTTGGAGTACGTCGTCTTTAGGTTGGGGGGAGGGGTTTTATGCGATGGAGTTTCCCCACAC
TGAGTGGGTGGAGACTGAAGTTAGGCCAGCTTGGCACTTGATGTAATTCTCCTTGGAATTTGCCCTTTTT
GAGTTTGGATCTTGGTTCATTCTCAAGCCTCAGACAGTGGTTCAAAGTTTTTTTCTTCCATTTCAGGTGT
CGTGACGTACGGCCACCATGACCGAGTACAAGCCCACGGTGCGCCTCGCCACCCGCGACGACGTCCCCAG
GGCCGTACGCACCCTCGCCGCCGCGTTCGCCGACTACCCCGCCACGCGCCACACCGTCGATCCGGACCGC
CACATCGAGCGGGTCACCGAGCTGCAAGAACTCTTCCTCACGCGCGTCGGGCTCGACATCGGCAAGGTGT
GGGTCGCGGACGACGGCGCCGCCGTGGCGGTCTGGACCACGCCGGAGAGCGTCGAAGCGGGGGCGGTGTT
CGCCGAGATCGGCCCGCGCATGGCCGAGTTGAGCGGTTCCCGGCTGGCCGCGCAGCAACAGATGGAAGGC
CTCCTGGCGCCGCACCGGCCCAAGGAGCCCGCGTGGTTCCTGGCCACCGTCGGAGTCTCGCCCGACCACC
AGGGCAAGGGTCTGGGCAGCGCCGTCGTGCTCCCCGGAGTGGAGGCGGCCGAGCGCGCCGGGGTGCCCGC
CTTCCTGGAGACCTCCGCGCCCCGCAACCTCCCCTTCTACGAGCGGCTCGGCTTCACCGTCACCGCCGAC
GTCGAGGTGCCCGAAGGACCGCGCACCTGGTGCATGACCCGCAAGCCCGGTGCCTGAACGCGTTAAGTCG
ACAATCAACCTCTGGATTACAAAATTTGTGAAAGATTGACTGGTATTCTTAACTATGTTGCTCCTTTTAC
GCTATGTGGATACGCTGCTTTAATGCCTTTGTATCATGCTATTGCTTCCCGTATGGCTTTCATTTTCTCC
TCCTTGTATAAATCCTGGTTGCTGTCTCTTTATGAGGAGTTGTGGCCCGTTGTCAGGCAACGTGGCGTGG
TGTGCACTGTGTTTGCTGACGCAACCCCCACTGGTTGGGGCATTGCCACCACCTGTCAGCTCCTTTCCGG
GACTTTCGCTTTCCCCCTCCCTATTGCCACGGCGGAACTCATCGCCGCCTGCCTTGCCCGCTGCTGGACA
GGGGCTCGGCTGTTGGGCACTGACAATTCCGTGGTGTTGTCGGGGAAATCATCGTCCTTTCCTTGGCTGC
TCGCCTGTGTTGCCACCTGGATTCTGCGCGGGACGTCCTTCTGCTACGTCCCTTCGGCCCTCAATCCAGC
GGACCTTCCTTCCCGCGGCCTGCTGCCGGCTCTGCGGCCTCTTCCGCGTCTTCGCCTTCGCCCTCAGACG
AGTCGGATCTCCCTTTGGGCCGCCTCCCCGCGTCGACTTTAAGACCAATGACTTACAAGGCAGCTGTAGA
TCTTAGCCACTTTTTAAAAGAAAAGGGGGGACTGGAAGGGCTAATTCACTCCCAACGAAGACAAGATCTG
CTTTTTGCTTGTACTGGGTCTCTCTGGTTAGACCAGATCTGAGCCTGGGAGCTCTCTGGCTAACTAGGGA
ACCCACTGCTTAAGCCTCAATAAAGCTTGCCTTGAGTGCTTCAAGTAGTGTGTGCCCGTCTGTTGTGTGA
CTCTGGTAACTAGAGATCCCTCAGACCCTTTTAGTCAGTGTGGAAAATCTCTAGCAGTACGTATAGTAGT
TCATGTCATCTTATTATTCAGTATTTATAACTTGCAAAGAAATGAATATCAGAGAGTGAGAGGAACTTGT
TTATTGCAGCTTATAATGGTTACAAATAAAGCAATAGCATCACAAATTTCACAAATAAAGCATTTTTTTC
ACTGCATTCTAGTTGTGGTTTGTCCAAACTCATCAATGTATCTTATCATGTCTGGCTCTAGCTATCCCGC
CCCTAACTCCGCCCATCCCGCCCCTAACTCCGCCCAGTTCCGCCCATTCTCCGCCCCATGGCTGACTAAT
TTTTTTTATTTATGCAGAGGCCGAGGCCGCCTCGGCCTCTGAGCTATTCCAGAAGTAGTGAGGAGGCTTT
TTTGGAGGCCTAGGGACGTACCCAATTCGCCCTATAGTGAGTCGTATTACGCGCGCTCACTGGCCGTCGT
TTTACAACGTCGTGACTGGGAAAACCCTGGCGTTACCCAACTTAATCGCCTTGCAGCACATCCCCCTTTC
GCCAGCTGGCGTAATAGCGAAGAGGCCCGCACCGATCGCCCTTCCCAACAGTTGCGCAGCCTGAATGGCG
AATGGG
[124 nt withheld, positions 3367-3490]
C
[91 nt withheld, positions 3492-3582]
A
[49 nt withheld, positions 3584-3632]
CCTTTGACGTTGGAGTCCACGTTCTTT
[37 nt withheld, positions 3660-3696]
ACCCTATCTCGGTCTATTCTTTTGATTTATAAGGGATTTTGCCGATTTCGGCCTATTGGTTAAAAAATGA
GCTGATTTAACAAAAATTTAACGCGAATTTTAACAAAATATTAACGCTTACAATTTAGGTGGCACTTTTC
GGGGAAATGTGCGCGGAACCCCTATTTGTTTATTTTTCTAAATACATTCAAATATGTATCCGCTCATGAG
ACAATAACCCTGATAAATGCTTCAATAATATTGAAAAAGGAAGAGTATGAGTATTCAACATTTCCGTGTC
GCCCTTATTCCCTTTTTTGCGGCATTTTGCCTTCCTGTTTTTGCTCACCCAGAAACGCTGGTGAAAGTAA
AAGATGCTGAAGATCAGTTGGGTGCACGAGTGGGTTACATCGAACTGGATCTCAACAGCGGTAAGATCCT
TGAGAGTTTTCGCCCCGAAGAACGTTTTCCAATGATGAGCACTTTTAAAGTTCTGCTATGTGGCGCGGTA
TTATCCCGTATTGACGCCGGGCAAGAGCAACTCGGTCGCCGCATACACTATTCTCAGAATGACTTGGTTG
AGTACTCACCAGTCACAGAAAAGCATCTTACGGATGGCATGACAGTAAGAGAATTATGCAGTGCTGCCAT
AACCATGAGTGATAACACTGCGGCCAACTTACTTCTGACAACGATCGGAGGACCGAAGGAGCTAACCGCT
TTTTTGCACAACATGGGGGATCATGTAACTCGCCTTGATCGTTGGGAACCGGAGCTGAATGAAGCCATAC
CAAACGACGAGCGTGACACCACGATGCCTGTAGCAATGGCAACAACGTTGCGCAAACTATTAACTGGCGA
ACTACTTACTCTAGCTTCCCGGCAACAATTAATAGACTGGATGGAGGCGGATAAAGTTGCAGGACCACTT
CTGCGCTCGGCCCTTCCGGCTGGCTGGTTTATTGCTGATAAATCTGGAGCCGGTGAGCGTGGGTCTCGCG
GTATCATTGCAGCACTGGGGCCAGATGGTAAGCCCTCCCGTATCGTAGTTATCTACACGACGGGGAGTCA
GGCAACTATGGATGAACGAAATAGACAGATCGCTGAGATAGGTGCCTCACTGATTAAGCATTGGTAACTG
TCAGACCAAGTTTACTCATATATACTTTAGATTGATTTAAAACTTCATTTTTAATTTAAAAGGATCTAGG
TGAAGATCCTTTTTGATAATCTCATGACCAAAATCCCTTAACGTGAGTTTTCGTTCCACTGAGCGTCAGA
CCCCGTAGAAAAGATCAAAGGATCTTCTTGAGATCCTTTTTTTCTGCGCGTAATCTGCTGCTTGCAAACA
AAAAAACCACCGCTACCAGCGGTGGTTTGTTTGCCGGATCAAGAGCTACCAACTCTTTTTCCGAAGGTAA
CTGGCTTCAGCAGAGCGCAGATACCAAATACTGTTCTTCTAGTGTAGCCGTAGTTAGGCCACCACTTCAA
GAACTCTGTAGCACCGCCTACATACCTCGCTCTGCTAATCCTGTTACCAGTGGCTGCTGCCAGTGGCGAT
AAGTCGTGTCTTACCGGGTTGGACTCAAGACGATAGTTACCGGATAAGGCGCAGCGGTCGGGCTGAACGG
GGGGTTCGTGCACACAGCCCAGCTTGGAGCGAACGACCTACACCGAACTGAGATACCTACAGCGTGAGCT
ATGAGAAAGCGCCACGCTTCCCGAAGGGAGAAAGGCGGACAGGTATCCGGTAAGCGGCAGGGTCGGAACA
GGAGAGCGCACGAGGGAGCTTCCAGGGGGAAACGCCTGGTATCTTTATAGTCCTGTCGGGTTTCGCCACC
TCTGACTTGAGCGTCGATTTTTGTGATGCTCGTCAGGGGGGCGGAGCCTATGGAAAAACGCCAGCAACGC
GGCCTTTTTACGGTTCCTGGCCTTTTGCTGGCCTTTTGCTCACATGTTCTTTCCTGCGTTATCCCCTGAT
TCTGTGGATAACCGTATTACCGCCTTTGAGTGAGCTGATACCGCTCGCCGCAGCCGAACGACCGAGCGCA
GCGAGTCAGTGAGCGAGGAAGCGGAAGAGCGCCCAATACGCAAACCGCCTCTCCCCGCGCGTTGGCCGAT
TCATTAATGCAGCTGGCACGACAGGTTTCCCGACTGGAAAGCGGGCAGTGAGCGCAACGCAATTAATGTG
AGTTAGCTCACTCATTAGGCACCCCAGGCTTTACACTTTATGCTTCCGGCTCGTATGTTGTGTGGAATTG
TGAGCGGATAACAATTTCACACAGGAAACAGCTATGACCATGATTACGCCAAGCGCGCAATTAACCCTCA
CTAAAGGGAACAAAAGCTGGAGCTGCAAGCTTAATGTAGTCTTATGCAATACTCTTGTAGTCTTGCAACA
TGGTAACGATGAGTTAGCAACATGCCTTACAAGGAGAGAAAAAGCACCGTGCATGCCGATTGGTGGAAGT
AAGGTGGTACGATCGTGCCTTATTAGGAAGGCAACAGACGGGTCTGACATGGATTGGACGAACCACTGAA
TTGCCGCATTGCAGAGATATTGTATTTAAGTGCCTAGCTCGATACATAAACGGGTCTCTCTGGTTAGACC
AGATCTGAGCCTGGGAGCTCTCTGGCTAACTAGGGAACCCACTGCTTAAGCCTCAATAAAGCTTGCCTTG
AGTGCTTCAAGTAGTGTGTGCCCGTCTGTTGTGTGACTCTGGTAACTAGAGATCCCTCAGACCCTTTTAG
TCAGTGTGGAAAATCTCTAGCAGTGGCGCCCGAACAGGGACTTGAAAGCGAAAGGGAAACCAGAGGAGCT
CTCTCGACGCAGGACTCGGCTTGCTGAAGCGCGCACGGCAAGAGGCGAGGGGCGGCGACTGGTGAGTACG
CCAAAAATTTTGACTAGCGGAGGCTAGAAGGAGAGAGATGGGTGCGAGAGCGTCAGTATTAAGCGGGGGA
GAATTAGATCGCGATGGGAAAAAATTCGGTTAAGGCCAGGGGGAAAGAAAAAATATAAATTAAAACATAT
AGTATGGGCAAGCAGGGAGCTAGAACGATTCGCAGTTAATCCTGGCCTGTTAGAAACATCAGAAGGCTGT
AGACAAATACTGGGACAGCTACAACCATCCCTTCAGACAGGATCAGAAGAACTTAGATCATTATATAATA
CAGTAGCAACCCTCTATTGTGTGCATCAAAGGATAGAGATAAAAGACACCAAGGAAGCTTTAGACAAGAT
AGAGGAAGAGCAAAACAAAAGTAAGACCACCGCACAGCAAGCGGCCGCTGATCTTCAGACCTGGAGGAGG
AGATATGAGGGACAATTGGAGAAGTGAATTATATAAATATAAAGTAGTAAAAATTGAACCATTAGGAGTA
GCACCCACCAAGGCAAAGAGAAGAGTGGTGCAGAGAGAAAAAAGAGCAGTGGGAATAGGAGCTTTGTTCC
TTGGGTTCTTGGGAGCAGCAGGAAGCACTATGGGCGCAGCGTCAATGACGCTGACGGTACAGGCCAGACA
ATTATTGTCTGGTATAGTGCAGCAGCAGAACAATTTGCTGAGGGCTATTGAGGCGCAACAGCATCTGTTG
CAACTCACAGTCTGGGGCATCAAGCAGCTCCAGGCAAGAATCCTGGCTGTGGAAAGATACCTAAAGGATC
AACAGCTCCTGGGGATTTGGGGTTGCTCTGGAAAACTCATTTGCACCACTGCTGTGCCTTGGAATGCTAG
TTGGAGTAATAAATCTCTGGAACAGATTTGGAATCACACGACCTGGATGGAGTGGGACAGAGAAATTAAC
AATTACACAAGCTTAATACACTCCTTAATTGAAGAATCGCAAAACCAGCAAGAAAAGAATGAACAAGAAT
TATTGGAATTAGATAAATGGGCAAGTTTGTGGAATTGGTTTAACATAACAAATTGGCTGTGGTATATAAA
ATTATTCATAATGATAGTAGGAGGCTTGGTAGGTTTAAGAATAGTTTTTGCTGTACTTTCTATAGTGAAT
AGAGTTAGGCAGGGATATTCACCATTATCGTTTCAGACCCACCTCCCAACCCCGAGGGGACCCAGAGAGG
GCCTATTTCCCATGATTCCTTCATATTTGCATATACGATACAAGGCTGTTAGAGAGATAATTAGAATTAA
TTTGACTGTAAACACAAAGATATTAGTACAAAATACGTGACGTAGAAAGTAATAATTTCTTGGGTAGTTT
GCAGTTTTAAAATTATGTTTTAAAATGGACTATCATATGCTTACCGTAACTTGAAAGTATTTCGATTTCT
TGGCTTTATATATCTTGTGGAAAGGACGAAACACCGACACGTACCGCTGAGCACGTGTTTTAGAGCTAGA
AATAGCAAGTTAAAATAAGGCTAGTCCGTTATCAACTTGAAAAAGTGGCACCGAGTCGGTGCTTTTTTAA
GCTTGGCGTAACTAGATCTTGAGACAAATGGCAGTATTCATCCACAATTTTAAAAGAAAAGGGGGGATTG
GGGGGTACAGTGCAGGGGAAAGAATAGTAGACATAATAGCAACAGACATACAAACTAAAGAATTACAAAA
ACAAATTACAAAAATTCAAAATTTTCGGGTTTATTACAGGGACAGCAGAGATCCACTTTGGCGCCGGCTC
GAGGGGG
Features (pLannotate 1.2.2; 29 found; start..end, strand, type, name):
     14..80      +  CDS            small t antigen (fragment): SV40 (simian virus 40) small t antigen
    106..317     +  promoter       EF-1α core promoter: core promoter for human elongation factor EF-1α
    318..1256    +  intron         EF-1α intron A: intron upstream of the start codon of human EF-1α
   1278..1877    +  CDS            PuroR (fragment): puromycin N-acetyltransferase; pac from Streptomyces; confers resistance to puromycin
   1893..2481    +  misc_feature   WPRE: woodchuck hepatitis virus posttranscriptional regulatory element
   2532..2551    +  misc_feature   cPPT/CTS (fragment): central polypurine tract and central termination sequence of HIV-1
   2553..2786    +  LTR            3' LTR (ΔU3): self-inactivating 3' long terminal repeat (LTR) from HIV-1
   2864..2985    +  polyA_signal   SV40 poly(A) signal: SV40 polyadenylation signal
   3025..3160    +  rep_origin     SV40 ori: SV40 origin of replication
   3181..3199    -  promoter       T7 promoter: promoter for bacteriophage T7 RNA polymerase
   3207..3362    +  CDS            lacZα (fragment): LacZα fragment of β-galactosidase; lacZ fragment
   3367..3795    +  rep_origin     f1 ori (sequence partly withheld): f1 bacteriophage origin of replication; arrow indicates direction of (+) strand synthesis
   3848..3952    +  promoter       AmpR promoter: bla
   3953..4813    +  CDS            AmpR: β-lactamase; bla; confers resistance to ampicillin, carbenicillin, and related antibiotics
   4984..5572    +  rep_origin     ori: high-copy-number ColE1/pMB1/pBR322/pUC origin of replication
   5755..5847    +  CDS            lacI (fragment): lac repressor; lacI; The lac repressor binds to the lac operator to inhibit transcription in E. coli. This inhibition can be relieved by adding lactose or isopropyl-β-D-thiogalactopyranoside (IPTG).
   5860..5881    +  protein_bind   CAP binding site: CAP binding activates transcription in the presence of cAMP. E. coli catabolite activator protein
   5896..5926    +  promoter       lac promoter: promoter for the E. coli lac operon
   5934..5950    +  protein_bind   lac operator: The lac repressor binds to the lac operator to inhibit transcription in E. coli. This inhibition can be relieved by adding lactose or isopropyl-β-D-thiogalactopyranoside (IPTG). lac repressor encoded by lacI
   5995..6013    +  promoter       T3 promoter: promoter for bacteriophage T3 RNA polymerase
   6041..6267    +  promoter       RSV promoter: Rous sarcoma virus enhancer/promoter
   6268..6448    +  LTR            5' LTR (truncated): truncated 5' long terminal repeat (LTR) from HIV-1
   6495..6620    +  misc_feature   HIV-1 Ψ: packaging signal of human immunodeficiency virus type 1
   6604..6967    +  CDS            HIV-1 gag (fragment): gag protein from human immunodeficiency virus 1; gag
   7113..7346    +  misc_feature   RRE: The Rev response element (RRE) of HIV-1 allows for Rev-dependent mRNA export from the nucleus to the cytoplasm.
   7723..7749    +  CDS            Rev (fragment): human immunodeficiency virus 1 (HIV-1) Rev protein; rev; enhances nuclear export of unspliced and incompletely spliced viral mRNAs
   7753..7993    +  promoter       U6 promoter: RNA polymerase III promoter for human U6 snRNA
   8023..8098    +  misc_RNA       gRNA scaffold: guide RNA scaffold for the Streptococcus pyogenes CRISPR/Cas9 system
   8154..8271    +  misc_feature   cPPT/CTS: central polypurine tract and central termination sequence of HIV-1
