[The description below was written by a language model from this plasmid's Addgene catalogue record and pLannotate feature annotations shown in this document.]
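Description:
STK40 gRNA (BRDN0001147746) is a third-generation lentiviral CRISPR guide plasmid built on the lentiGuide-Puro backbone. It expresses a single guide RNA directed against human STK40, a serine/threonine kinase gene also known as SHIK or SgK495. The 8,323-nt plasmid is maintained in E. coli through a high-copy ColE1/pUC-type origin and ampicillin resistance (AmpR). It also carries an f1 origin, an SV40 origin, and residual lac and T7/T3 cloning-vector elements outside the viral region.

The transfer cassette starts with an RSV promoter fused to a truncated HIV-1 5' LTR, which makes genomic RNA production in packaging cells Tat-independent. It is followed by the Ψ packaging signal with a partial gag sequence and the Rev response element for Rev-dependent nuclear export. It ends with a self-inactivating ΔU3 3' LTR and a downstream SV40 polyadenylation signal. Within this region, a human U6 RNA polymerase III promoter drives the STK40-specific spacer joined to the Streptococcus pyogenes Cas9 guide scaffold. A cPPT/CTS element, which aids nuclear import of the viral genome, lies downstream of the scaffold. The EF-1α core promoter with its intron A then drives the puromycin N-acetyltransferase gene for selecting transduced mammalian cells, and a WPRE enhances transcript expression.

The guide was designed against several STK40 reference transcripts and belongs to a human kinome gRNA collection. The plasmid does not encode Cas9, so it is meant to be used with a separate Cas9 lentivector or in cells that already express Cas9, typically for STK40 knockout.
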