Addgene plasmid #75626: STK40 gRNA (BRDN0001147746)
Purpose: 3rd generation lentiviral gRNA plasmid targeting human STK40
Depositing lab: John Doench & David Root. Depositing organization: Broad Institute. Publication: Optimized sgRNA design to maximize activity and minimize off-target effects of CRISPR-Cas9. Doench JG, Fusi N, Sullender M, Hegde M, Vaimberg EW, Donovan KF, Smith I, Tothova Z, Wilen C, Orchard R, Virgin HW, Listgarten J, Root DE. Nat Biotechnol. 2016 Jan 18. doi: 10.1038/nbt.3437. PubMed 26780180.
Backbone
  Vector backbone: lentiGuide-Puro
  Backbone manufacturer: Zhang Lab (Addgene plasmid # 52963)
  Vector type: Mammalian Expression, Lentiviral, CRISPR
  Selectable markers: Puromycin
Growth in bacteria
  Bacterial resistance: Ampicillin, 100 μg/mL
  Growth temperature: 37°C
  Growth strain: DH5alpha
  Copy number: High Copy
Gene/Insert
  Gene/Insert name: STK40 (alt names: STK40; NM_001282546.1)
  gRNA/shRNA sequence: ACACGTACCGCTGAGCACGT
  Species: H. sapiens (human)
  Entrez Gene: STK40 (a.k.a. SHIK, SgK495)
  Promoter: hU6
  Cloning method: Unknown
  Sequencing primers: 5′ U6-F; 3′ pS2-R
Terms and licenses: Academic/Nonprofit Terms; Industry Terms: Not Available to Industry
Depositor comments: The gRNA was designed to target the following Genbank reference sequence(s): NM_001282546.1,NM_001282547.1,NM_032017.2. Note that this plasmid does NOT contain Cas9. It should be used in conjunction with lentiCas9-Blast (Addgene #52962) or otherwise with cell lines already expressing Cas9. Browse the full kinome gRNA library at http://www.addgene.org/pooled-library/broadgpp-human-kinome/ or visit http://www.broadinstitute.org/rnai/public/ for detailed protocols and information.
How to cite: STK40 gRNA (BRDN0001147746) was a gift from John Doench & David Root (Addgene plasmid # 75626 ; http://n2t.net/addgene:75626 ; RRID:Addgene_75626)
