>Addgene plasmid #75626 | STK40 gRNA (BRDN0001147746) | depositor partial sequence | sequence record 143086 | Target Sequence
ACACGTACCGCTGAGCACGT
