>Addgene plasmid #75626 | STK40 gRNA (BRDN0001147746) | addgene partial sequence | sequence record 184247 | hU6-F
AGAAAGTAATAATTTCTTGGGTAGTTTGCAGTTTTAAAATTATGTTTTAAAATGGACTATCATATGCTTA
CCGTAACTTGAAAGTATTTCGATTTCTTGGCTTTATATATCTTGTGGAAAGGACGAAACACCGACACGTA
CCGCTGAGCACGTGTTTTAGAGCTAGAAATAGCAAGTTAAAATAAGGCTAGTCCGTTATCAACTTGAAAA
AGTGGCACCGAGTCGGTGCTTTTTTAAGCTTGGCGTAACTAGATCTTGAGACAAATGGCAGTATTCATCC
ACAATTTTAAAAGAAAAGGGGGGATTGGGGGGTACAGTGCAGGGGAAAGAATAGTAGACATAATAGCAAC
AGACATACAAACTAAAGAATTACAAAAACAAATTACAAAAATTCAAAATTTTCGGGTTTATTACAGGGAC
AGCAGAGATCCACTTTGGCGCCGGCTCGAGGGGGCCCGGGTGCAAAGATGGATAAAGTTTTAAACAGAGA
GGAATCTTTGCAGCTAATGGACCTTCTAGGTCTTGAAAGGAGTGGGAATTGGCTCCGGTGCCCGTCAGTG
GGCAGAGCGC
